>Addgene plasmid #166914 | pLKO-Tet-On-ARNTL-shRNA2 | addgene full sequence | sequence record 331230 | Addgene NGS Result
TCTATAGTGAATAGAGTTAGGCAGGGATATTCACCATTATCGTTTCAGACCCACCTCCCAACCCCGAGGG
GACCCGACAGGCCCGAAGGAATAGAAGAAGAAGGTGGAGAGAGAGACAGAGACAGATCCATTCGATTAGT
GAACGGATCTCGACGGTATCGATCACGAGACTAGCCTCGAGCGGCCGCAATATTTGCATGTCGCTATGTG
TTCTGGGAAATCACCATAAACGTGAAATCCCTATCAGTGATAGAGACTTATAAGTTCCCTATCAGTGATA
GAGACACCGGGCACGCGATAGATGGAAAGTTCTCGAGACTTTCCATCTATCGCGTGCTTTTTAATTCTCG
ACCTCGAGACAAATGGCAGTATTCATCCACAATTTTAAAAGAAAAGGGGGGATTGGGGGGTACAGTGCAG
GGGAAAGAATAGTAGACATAATAGCAACAGACATACAAACTAAAGAATTACAAAAACAAATTACAAAAAT
TCAAAATTTTCGGGTTTATTACAGGGACAGCAGAGATCCACTTTGGCCGCGGCTCGAGGGGGTTGGGGTT
GCGCCTTTTCCAAGGCAGCCCTGGGTTTGCGCAGGGACGCGGCTGCTCTGGGCGTGGTTCCGGGAAACGC
AGCGGCGCCGACCCTGGGTCTCGCACATTCTTCACGTCCGTTCGCAGCGTCACCCGGATCTTCGCCGCTA
CCCTTGTGGGCCCCCCGGCGACGCTTCCTGCTCCGCCCCTAAGTCGGGAAGGTTCCTTGCGGTTCGCGGC
GTGCCGGACGTGACAAACGGAAGCCGCACGTCTCACTAGTACCCTCGCAGACGGACAGCGCCAGGGAGCA
ATGGCAGCGCGCCGACCGCGATGGGCTGTGGCCAATAGCGGCTGCTCAGCAGGGCGCGCCGAGAGCAGCG
GCCGGGAAGGGGCGGTGCGGGAGGCGGGGTGTGGGGCGGTAGTGTGGGCCCTGTTCCTGCCCGCGCGGTG
TTCCGCATTCTGCAAGCCTCCGGAGCGCACGTCGGCAGTCGGCTCCCTCGTTGACCGAATCACCGACCTC
TCTCCCCAGGGGGATCTGTGAGTTTGGGGACCCTTGATTGTTCTTTCTTTTTCGCTATTGTAAAATTCAT
GTTATATGGAGGGGGCAAAGTTTTCAGGGTGTTGTTTAGAATGGGAAGATGTCCCTTGTATCACCATGGA
CCCTCATGATAATTTTGTTTCTTTCACTTTCTACTCTGTTGACAACCATTGTCTCCTCTTATTTTCTTTT
CATTTTCTGTAACTTTTTCGTTAAACTTTAGCTTGCATTTGTAACGAATTTTTAAATTCACTTTTGTTTA
TTTGTCAGATTGTAAGTACTTTCTCTAATCACTTTTTTTTCAAGGCAATCAGGGTATATTATATTGTACT
TCAGCACAGTTTTAGAGAACAATTGTTATAATTAAATGATAAGGTAGAATATTTCTGCATATAAATTCTG
GCTGGCGTGGAAATATTCTTATTGGTAGAAACAACTACATCCTGGTCATCATCCTGCCTTTCTCTTTATG
GTTACAATGATATACACTGTTTGAGATGAGGATAAAATACTCTGAGTCCAAACCGGGCCCCTCTGCTAAC
CATGTTCATGCCTTCTTCTTTTTCCTACAGCTCCTGGGCAACGTGCTGGTTATTGTGCTGTCTCATCATT
TTGGCAAAGAATTGTAATACGACTCACTATAGGGCGAATTGATATGTCTAGATTAGATAAAAGTAAAGTG
ATTAACAGCGCATTAGAGCTGCTTAATGAGGTCGGAATCGAAGGTTTAACAACCCGTAAACTCGCCCAGA
AGCTAGGTGTAGAGCAGCCTACATTGTATTGGCATGTAAAAAATAAGCGGGCTTTGCTCGACGCCTTAGC
CATTGAGATGTTAGATAGGCACCATACTCACTTTTGCCCTTTAGAAGGGGAAAGCTGGCAAGATTTTTTA
CGTAATAACGCTAAAAGTTTTAGATGTGCTTTACTAAGTCATCGCGATGGAGCAAAAGTACATTTAGGTA
CACGGCCTACAGAAAAACAGTATGAAACTCTCGAAAATCAATTAGCCTTTTTATGCCAACAAGGTTTTTC
ACTAGAGAATGCATTATATGCACTCAGCGCTGTGGGGCATTTTACTTTAGGTTGCGTATTGGAAGATCAA
GAGCATCAAGTCGCTAAAGAAGAAAGGGAAACACCTACTACTGATAGTATGCCGCCATTATTACGACAAG
CTATCGAATTATTTGATCACCAAGGTGCAGAGCCAGCCTTCTTATTCGGCCTTGAATTGATCATATGCGG
ATTAGAAAAACAACTTAAATGTGAAAGTGGGTCCGCGTACAGCGGCTCCCGGGAGTTCTAGGGATCTGCC
CCTCTCCCTCCCCCCCCCCTAACGTTACTGGCCGAAGCCGCTTGGAATAAGGCCGGTGTGCGTTTGTCTA
TATGTTATTTTCCACCATATTGCCGTCTTTTGGCAATGTGAGGGCCCGGAAACCTGGCCCTGTCTTCTTG
ACGAGCATTCCTAGGGGTCTTTCCCCTCTCGCCAAAGGAATGCAAGGTCTGTTGAATGTCGTGAAGGAAG
CAGTTCCTCTGGAAGCTTCTTGAAGACAAACAACGTCTGTAGCGACCCTTTGCAGGCAGCGGAACCCCCC
ACCTGGCGACAGGTGCCTCTGCGGCCAAAAGCCACGTGTATAAGATACACCTGCAAAGGCGGCACAACCC
CAGTGCCACGTTGTGAGTTGGATAGTTGTGGAAAGAGTCAAATGGCTCTCCTCAAGCGTATTCAACAAGG
GGCTGAAGGATGCCCAGAAGGTACCCCATTGTATGGGATCTGATCTGGGGCCTCGGTGCACATGCTTTAC
ATGTGTTTAGTCGAGGTTAAAAAAACGTCTAGGCCCCCCGAACCACGGGGACGTGGTTTTCCTTTGAAAA
ACACGATGATAAGGATCCACCGGAGCTTACCATGACCGAGTACAAGCCCACGGTGCGCCTCGCCACCCGC
GACGACGTCCCCAGGGCCGTACGCACCCTCGCCGCCGCGTTCGCCGACTACCCCGCCACGCGCCACACCG
TCGATCCGGACCGCCACATCGAGCGGGTCACCGAGCTGCAAGAACTCTTCCTCACGCGCGTCGGGCTCGA
CATCGGCAAGGTGTGGGTCGCGGACGACGGCGCCGCGGTGGCGGTCTGGACCACGCCGGAGAGCGTCGAA
GCGGGGGCGGTGTTCGCCGAGATCGGCCCGCGCATGGCCGAGTTGAGCGGTTCCCGGCTGGCCGCGCAGC
AACAGATGGAAGGCCTCCTGGCGCCGCACCGGCCCAAGGAGCCCGCGTGGTTCCTGGCCACCGTCGGCGT
CTCGCCCGACCACCAGGGCAAGGGTCTGGGCAGCGCCGTCGTGCTCCCCGGAGTGGAGGCGGCCGAGCGC
GCCGGGGTGCCCGCCTTCCTGGAGACCTCCGCGCCCCGCAACCTCCCCTTCTACGAGCGGCTCGGCTTCA
CCGTCACCGCCGACGTCGAGGTGCCCGAAGGACCGCGCACCTGGTGCATGACCCGCAAGCCCGGTGCCTG
ACGCCCGCCCCACGACCCGCAGCGCCCGACCGAAAGGAGCGCACGACCCCATGCATCGGTACCTTTAAGA
CCAATGACTTACAAGGCAGCTGTAGATCTTAGCCACTTTTTAAAAGAAAAGGGGGGACTGGAAGGGCTAA
TTCACTCCCAACGAAGACAAGATCTGCTTTTTGCTTGTACTGGGTCTCTCTGGTTAGACCAGATCTGAGC
CTGGGAGCTCTCTGGCTAACTAGGGAACCCACTGCTTAAGCCTCAATAAAGCTTGCCTTGAGTGCTTCAA
GTAGTGTGTGCCCGTCTGTTGTGTGACTCTGGTAACTAGAGATCCCTCAGACCCTTTTAGTCAGTGTGGA
AAATCTCTAGCAGTAGTAGTTCATGTCATCTTATTATTCAGTATTTATAACTTGCAAAGAAATGAATATC
AGAGAGTGAGAGGAACTTGTTTATTGCAGCTTATAATGGTTACAAATAAAGCAATAGCATCACAAATTTC
ACAAATAAAGCATTTTTTTCACTGCATTCTAGTTGTGGTTTGTCCAAACTCATCAATGTATCTTATCATG
TCTGGCTCTAGCTATCCCGCCCCTAACTCCGCCCATCCCGCCCCTAACTCCGCCCAGTTCCGCCCATTCT
CCGCCCCATGGCTGACTAATTTTTTTTATTTATGCAGAGGCCGAGGCCGCCTCGGCCTCTGAGCTATTCC
AGAAGTAGTGAGGAGGCTTTTTTGGAGGCCTAGGGACGTACCCAATTCGCCCTATAGTGAGTCGTATTAC
GCGCGCTCACTGGCCGTCGTTTTACAACGTCGTGACTGGGAAAACCCTGGCGTTACCCAACTTAATCGCC
TTGCAGCACATCCCCCTTTCGCCAGCTGGCGTAATAGCGAAGAGGCCCGCACCGATCGCCCTTCCCAACA
GTTGCGCAGCCTGAATGGCGAATGGG
[124 nt withheld, positions 4507-4630]
C
[91 nt withheld, positions 4632-4722]
A
[49 nt withheld, positions 4724-4772]
CCTTTGACGTTGGAGTCCACGTTCTTT
[37 nt withheld, positions 4800-4836]
ACCCTATCTCGGTCTATTCTTTTGATTTATAAGGGATTTTGCCGATTTCGGCCTATTGGTTAAAAAATGA
GCTGATTTAACAAAAATTTAACGCGAATTTTAACAAAATATTAACGCTTACAATTTAGGTGGCACTTTTC
GGGGAAATGTGCGCGGAACCCCTATTTGTTTATTTTTCTAAATACATTCAAATATGTATCCGCTCATGAG
ACAATAACCCTGATAAATGCTTCAATAATATTGAAAAAGGAAGAGTATGAGTATTCAACATTTCCGTGTC
GCCCTTATTCCCTTTTTTGCGGCATTTTGCCTTCCTGTTTTTGCTCACCCAGAAACGCTGGTGAAAGTAA
AAGATGCTGAAGATCAGTTGGGTGCACGAGTGGGTTACATCGAACTGGATCTCAACAGCGGTAAGATCCT
TGAGAGTTTTCGCCCCGAAGAACGTTTTCCAATGATGAGCACTTTTAAAGTTCTGCTATGTGGCGCGGTA
TTATCCCGTATTGACGCCGGGCAAGAGCAACTCGGTCGCCGCATACACTATTCTCAGAATGACTTGGTTG
AGTACTCACCAGTCACAGAAAAGCATCTTACGGATGGCATGACAGTAAGAGAATTATGCAGTGCTGCCAT
AACCATGAGTGATAACACTGCGGCCAACTTACTTCTGACAACGATCGGAGGACCGAAGGAGCTAACCGCT
TTTTTGCACAACATGGGGGATCATGTAACTCGCCTTGATCGTTGGGAACCGGAGCTGAATGAAGCCATAC
CAAACGACGAGCGTGACACCACGATGCCTGTAGCAATGGCAACAACGTTGCGCAAACTATTAACTGGCGA
ACTACTTACTCTAGCTTCCCGGCAACAATTAATAGACTGGATGGAGGCGGATAAAGTTGCAGGACCACTT
CTGCGCTCGGCCCTTCCGGCTGGCTGGTTTATTGCTGATAAATCTGGAGCCGGTGAGCGTGGGTCTCGCG
GTATCATTGCAGCACTGGGGCCAGATGGTAAGCCCTCCCGTATCGTAGTTATCTACACGACGGGGAGTCA
GGCAACTATGGATGAACGAAATAGACAGATCGCTGAGATAGGTGCCTCACTGATTAAGCATTGGTAACTG
TCAGACCAAGTTTACTCATATATACTTTAGATTGATTTAAAACTTCATTTTTAATTTAAAAGGATCTAGG
TGAAGATCCTTTTTGATAATCTCATGACCAAAATCCCTTAACGTGAGTTTTCGTTCCACTGAGCGTCAGA
CCCCGTAGAAAAGATCAAAGGATCTTCTTGAGATCCTTTTTTTCTGCGCGTAATCTGCTGCTTGCAAACA
AAAAAACCACCGCTACCAGCGGTGGTTTGTTTGCCGGATCAAGAGCTACCAACTCTTTTTCCGAAGGTAA
CTGGCTTCAGCAGAGCGCAGATACCAAATACTGTTCTTCTAGTGTAGCCGTAGTTAGGCCACCACTTCAA
GAACTCTGTAGCACCGCCTACATACCTCGCTCTGCTAATCCTGTTACCAGTGGCTGCTGCCAGTGGCGAT
AAGTCGTGTCTTACCGGGTTGGACTCAAGACGATAGTTACCGGATAAGGCGCAGCGGTCGGGCTGAACGG
GGGGTTCGTGCACACAGCCCAGCTTGGAGCGAACGACCTACACCGAACTGAGATACCTACAGCGTGAGCT
ATGAGAAAGCGCCACGCTTCCCGAAGGGAGAAAGGCGGACAGGTATCCGGTAAGCGGCAGGGTCGGAACA
GGAGAGCGCACGAGGGAGCTTCCAGGGGGAAACGCCTGGTATCTTTATAGTCCTGTCGGGTTTCGCCACC
TCTGACTTGAGCGTCGATTTTTGTGATGCTCGTCAGGGGGGCGGAGCCTATGGAAAAACGCCAGCAACGC
GGCCTTTTTACGGTTCCTGGCCTTTTGCTGGCCTTTTGCTCACATGTTCTTTCCTGCGTTATCCCCTGAT
TCTGTGGATAACCGTATTACCGCCTTTGAGTGAGCTGATACCGCTCGCCGCAGCCGAACGACCGAGCGCA
GCGAGTCAGTGAGCGAGGAAGCGGAAGAGCGCCCAATACGCAAACCGCCTCTCCCCGCGCGTTGGCCGAT
TCATTAATGCAGCTGGCACGACAGGTTTCCCGACTGGAAAGCGGGCAGTGAGCGCAACGCAATTAATGTG
AGTTAGCTCACTCATTAGGCACCCCAGGCTTTACACTTTATGCTTCCGGCTCGTATGTTGTGTGGAATTG
TGAGCGGATAACAATTTCACACAGGAAACAGCTATGACCATGATTACGCCAAGCGCGCAATTAACCCTCA
CTAAAGGGAACAAAAGCTGGAGCTGCAAGCTTAATGTAGTCTTATGCAATACTCTTGTAGTCTTGCAACA
TGGTAACGATGAGTTAGCAACATGCCTTACAAGGAGAGAAAAAGCACCGTGCATGCCGATTGGTGGAAGT
AAGGTGGTACGATCGTGCCTTATTAGGAAGGCAACAGACGGGTCTGACATGGATTGGACGAACCACTGAA
TTGCCGCATTGCAGAGATATTGTATTTAAGTGCCTAGCTCGATACATAAACGGGTCTCTCTGGTTAGACC
AGATCTGAGCCTGGGAGCTCTCTGGCTAACTAGGGAACCCACTGCTTAAGCCTCAATAAAGCTTGCCTTG
AGTGCTTCAAGTAGTGTGTGCCCGTCTGTTGTGTGACTCTGGTAACTAGAGATCCCTCAGACCCTTTTAG
TCAGTGTGGAAAATCTCTAGCAGTGGCGCCCGAACAGGGACTTGAAAGCGAAAGGGAAACCAGAGGAGCT
CTCTCGACGCAGGACTCGGCTTGCTGAAGCGCGCACGGCAAGAGGCGAGGGGCGGCGACTGGTGAGTACG
CCAAAAATTTTGACTAGCGGAGGCTAGAAGGAGAGAGATGGGTGCGAGAGCGTCAGTATTAAGCGGGGGA
GAATTAGATCGCGATGGGAAAAAATTCGGTTAAGGCCAGGGGGAAAGAAAAAATATAAATTAAAACATAT
AGTATGGGCAAGCAGGGAGCTAGAACGATTCGCAGTTAATCCTGGCCTGTTAGAAACATCAGAAGGCTGT
AGACAAATACTGGGACAGCTACAACCATCCCTTCAGACAGGATCAGAAGAACTTAGATCATTATATAATA
CAGTAGCAACCCTCTATTGTGTGCATCAAAGGATAGAGATAAAAGACACCAAGGAAGCTTTAGACAAGAT
AGAGGAAGAGCAAAACAAAAGTAAGACCACCGCACAGCAAGCGGCCGCTGATCTTCAGACCTGGAGGAGG
AGATATGAGGGACAATTGGAGAAGTGAATTATATAAATATAAAGTAGTAAAAATTGAACCATTAGGAGTA
GCACCCACCAAGGCAAAGAGAAGAGTGGTGCAGAGAGAAAAAAGAGCAGTGGGAATAGGAGCTTTGTTCC
TTGGGTTCTTGGGAGCAGCAGGAAGCACTATGGGCGCAGCGTCAATGACGCTGACGGTACAGGCCAGACA
ATTATTGTCTGGTATAGTGCAGCAGCAGAACAATTTGCTGAGGGCTATTGAGGCGCAACAGCATCTGTTG
CAACTCACAGTCTGGGGCATCAAGCAGCTCCAGGCAAGAATCCTGGCTGTGGAAAGATACCTAAAGGATC
AACAGCTCCTGGGGATTTGGGGTTGCTCTGGAAAACTCATTTGCACCACTGCTGTGCCTTGGAATGCTAG
TTGGAGTAATAAATCTCTGGAACAGATTTGGAATCACACGACCTGGATGGAGTGGGACAGAGAAATTAAC
AATTACACAAGCTTAATACACTCCTTAATTGAAGAATCGCAAAACCAGCAAGAAAAGAATGAACAAGAAT
TATTGGAATTAGATAAATGGGCAAGTTTGTGGAATTGGTTTAACATAACAAATTGGCTGTGGTATATAAA
ATTATTCATAATGATAGTAGGAGGCTTGGTAGGTTTAAGAATAGTTTTTGCTGTACTT
Features (pLannotate 1.2.2; 29 found; start..end, strand, type, name):
     49..149     +  CDS            Rev (fragment): human immunodeficiency virus 1 (HIV-1) Rev protein; rev; enhances nuclear export of unspliced and incompletely spliced viral mRNAs
    190..284     +  promoter       H1-2O2 promoter: doxycycline-inducible variant of the human H1 RNA promoter (Henriksen et al., 2007)
    383..500     +  misc_feature   cPPT/CTS: central polypurine tract and central termination sequence of HIV-1
    549..1059    +  promoter       hPGK promoter: human phosphoglycerate kinase 1 promoter
   1068..1640    +  intron         β-globin intron: intron from rabbit β-globin gene
   1695..1713    +  promoter       T7 promoter: promoter for bacteriophage T7 RNA polymerase
   1724..2344    +  CDS            tetR: TETR2_ECOLX - Experimental evidence at protein level: Swiss-Prot protein existence level 1. TetR is the repressor of the tetracycline resistance element; its N-terminal region forms a helix-turn-helix structure and binds DNA. Binding of tetracycline to TetR reduces the repressor affinity for the tetracycline resistance gene (tetA) promoter operator sites. From Escherichia coli.
   2490..2952    +  misc_feature   IRES: internal ribosome entry site (IRES) of the encephalomyocarditis virus (EMCV)
   2972..3571    +  CDS            PuroR: puromycin N-acetyltransferase; pac from Streptomyces alboniger; confers resistance to puromycin
   3614..3697    +  CDS            nef (fragment): NEF_HV1Z2 - Experimental evidence at protein level: Swiss-Prot protein existence level 1. Extracellular Nef protein targets CD4(+) T-lymphocytes for apoptosis by interacting with CXCR4 surface receptors. From Human immunodeficiency virus type 1 group M subtype D (isolate Z2/CDC-Z34) (HIV-1).
   3699..3932    +  LTR            3' LTR (ΔU3): self-inactivating 3' long terminal repeat (LTR) from HIV-1
   4004..4125    +  polyA_signal   SV40 poly(A) signal: SV40 polyadenylation signal
   4165..4300    +  rep_origin     SV40 ori: SV40 origin of replication
   4321..4339    -  promoter       T7 promoter: promoter for bacteriophage T7 RNA polymerase
   4347..4502    +  CDS            lacZα (fragment): LacZα fragment of β-galactosidase; lacZ fragment
   4507..4935    +  rep_origin     f1 ori (sequence partly withheld): f1 bacteriophage origin of replication; arrow indicates direction of (+) strand synthesis
   4988..5092    +  promoter       AmpR promoter: bla
   5093..5953    +  CDS            AmpR: β-lactamase; bla; confers resistance to ampicillin, carbenicillin, and related antibiotics
   6124..6712    +  rep_origin     ori: high-copy-number ColE1/pMB1/pBR322/pUC origin of replication
   6895..6987    +  CDS            lacI (fragment): lac repressor; lacI; The lac repressor binds to the lac operator to inhibit transcription in E. coli. This inhibition can be relieved by adding lactose or isopropyl-β-D-thiogalactopyranoside (IPTG).
   7000..7021    +  protein_bind   CAP binding site: CAP binding activates transcription in the presence of cAMP. E. coli catabolite activator protein
   7036..7066    +  promoter       lac promoter: promoter for the E. coli lac operon
   7074..7090    +  protein_bind   lac operator: The lac repressor binds to the lac operator to inhibit transcription in E. coli. This inhibition can be relieved by adding lactose or isopropyl-β-D-thiogalactopyranoside (IPTG). lac repressor encoded by lacI
   7135..7153    +  promoter       T3 promoter: promoter for bacteriophage T3 RNA polymerase
   7181..7407    +  promoter       RSV promoter: Rous sarcoma virus enhancer/promoter
   7408..7588    +  LTR            5' LTR (truncated): truncated 5' long terminal repeat (LTR) from HIV-1
   7635..7760    +  misc_feature   HIV-1 Ψ: packaging signal of human immunodeficiency virus type 1
   7744..8107    +  CDS            HIV-1 gag (fragment): gag protein from human immunodeficiency virus 1; gag
   8253..8486    +  misc_feature   RRE: The Rev response element (RRE) of HIV-1 allows for Rev-dependent mRNA export from the nucleus to the cytoplasm.
