[The description below was written by a language model from this plasmid's Addgene catalogue record and pLannotate feature annotations shown in this document.]
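Description:
pLKO-Tet-On-ARNTL-shRNA2 is a third-generation-style, self-inactivating HIV-1 lentiviral transfer plasmid for doxycycline-inducible knockdown of human ARNTL (BMAL1), the core circadian clock transcription factor. It is built on the all-in-one pLKO-Tet-On backbone, with the shRNA oligonucleotide cloned between AgeI and EcoRI sites that were destroyed in the process. In bacteria the plasmid replicates from a high-copy ColE1/pUC origin and is selected with ampicillin. An f1 origin, an SV40 origin and remnants of lac and phage promoter sequences are carried over from the parental cloning vector. The catalogue gives a total size of about 9 kb and the sequenced record is 8,814 nt. The listed backbone size is larger than this, presumably because the parental vector carries a stuffer that the short hairpin replaces.

The viral genome is transcribed in packaging cells from a chimeric RSV promoter/truncated 5' LTR and contains the Ψ packaging signal, a partial gag sequence, the RRE for Rev-dependent export, cPPT/CTS and a ΔU3 3' LTR followed by an SV40 polyadenylation signal. Two expression units sit within it. The H1-2O2 promoter, a human H1 Pol III promoter modified with tet operator sites, drives the ARNTL hairpin, which is not separately annotated in the feature table. Downstream, the human PGK promoter with a rabbit β-globin intron drives a bicistronic TetR–EMCV IRES–puromycin resistance transcript. Constitutively made TetR binds the operators and silences the shRNA. Adding doxycycline releases TetR and switches on the knockdown. Puromycin allows selection of stably transduced mammalian cells, so a single vector provides regulated, reversible BMAL1 depletion in human cells.
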