Addgene plasmid #166914: pLKO-Tet-On-ARNTL-shRNA2
Purpose: Lentivirus for inducible knockdown of human ARNTL(BMAL1)
Depositing lab: Roland Friedel. Depositing organization: Icahn School of Medicine at Mount Sinai. Publication: Circadian clock regulator Bmal1 gates axon regeneration via Tet3 epigenetics in mouse sensory neurons. Halawani D, Wang Y, Ramakrishnan A, Estill M, He X, Shen L, Friedel RH, Zou H. Nat Commun. 2023 Aug 24;14(1):5165. doi: 10.1038/s41467-023-40816-7. PubMed 37620297.
Backbone
  Vector backbone: pLKO-TET-ON-addgene#21915
  Backbone size w/o insert (bp): 11000
  Total vector size (bp): 9000
  Vector type: Mammalian Expression, Lentiviral
  Selectable markers: Puromycin
Growth in bacteria
  Bacterial resistance: Ampicillin, 100 μg/mL
  Growth temperature: 37°C
  Growth strain: NEB Stable
  Copy number: High Copy
Gene/Insert
  Gene/Insert name: ARNTL shRNA (alt name: ARNTL)
  gRNA/shRNA sequence: GCACGCGATAGATGGAAAGTT
  Species: H. sapiens (human)
  Entrez Gene: BMAL1 (a.k.a. ARNTL, ARNTL1, BMAL1c, JAP3, MOP3, PASD3, TIC, bHLHe5)
  Cloning method: Restriction Enzyme; 5′ cloning site AgeI (destroyed during cloning); 3′ cloning site EcoRI (destroyed during cloning)
  Sequencing primers: 5′ pLKO-seq: ggcagggatattcaccattatcgtttcaga
Terms and licenses: Academic/Nonprofit Terms; Industry Terms: Not Available to Industry
How to cite: pLKO-Tet-On-ARNTL-shRNA2 was a gift from Roland Friedel (Addgene plasmid # 166914 ; http://n2t.net/addgene:166914 ; RRID:Addgene_166914)
